>Addgene plasmid #72303 | pJMK074: CMV QuasAr2-TS-GCaMP6f | depositor full sequence | sequence record 134147 | pJMK074: CMV QuasAr2-TS-GCaMP6f sequence 10148 bps
CAGGTGGCACTTTTCGGGGAAATGTGCGCGGAACCCCTATTTGTTTATTTTTCTAAATACATTCAAATAT
GTATCCGCTCATGAGACAATAACCCTGATAAATGCTTCAATAATATTGAAAAAGGAAGAGTATGAGTATT
CAACATTTCCGTGTCGCCCTTATTCCCTTTTTTGCGGCATTTTGCCTTCCTGTTTTTGCTCACCCAGAAA
CGCTGGTGAAAGTAAAAGATGCTGAAGATCAGTTGGGTGCACGAGTGGGTTACATCGAACTGGATCTCAA
CAGCGGTAAGATCCTTGAGAGTTTTCGCCCCGAAGAACGTTTTCCAATGATGAGCACTTTTAAAGTTCTG
CTATGTGGCGCGGTATTATCCCGTATTGACGCCGGGCAAGAGCAACTCGGTCGCCGCATACACTATTCTC
AGAATGACTTGGTTGAGTACTCACCAGTCACAGAAAAGCATCTTACGGATGGCATGACAGTAAGAGAATT
ATGCAGTGCTGCCATAACCATGAGTGATAACACTGCGGCCAACTTACTTCTGACAACGATCGGAGGACCG
AAGGAGCTAACCGCTTTTTTGCACAACATGGGGGATCATGTAACTCGCCTTGATCGTTGGGAACCGGAGC
TGAATGAAGCCATACCAAACGACGAGCGTGACACCACGATGCCTGTAGCAATGGCAACAACGTTGCGCAA
ACTATTAACTGGCGAACTACTTACTCTAGCTTCCCGGCAACAATTAATAGACTGGATGGAGGCGGATAAA
GTTGCAGGACCACTTCTGCGCTCGGCCCTTCCGGCTGGCTGGTTTATTGCTGATAAATCTGGAGCCGGTG
AGCGTGGGTCTCGCGGTATCATTGCAGCACTGGGGCCAGATGGTAAGCCCTCCCGTATCGTAGTTATCTA
CACGACGGGGAGTCAGGCAACTATGGATGAACGAAATAGACAGATCGCTGAGATAGGTGCCTCACTGATT
AAGCATTGGTAACTGTCAGACCAAGTTTACTCATATATACTTTAGATTGATTTAAAACTTCATTTTTAAT
TTAAAAGGATCTAGGTGAAGATCCTTTTTGATAATCTCATGACCAAAATCCCTTAACGTGAGTTTTCGTT
CCACTGAGCGTCAGACCCCGTAGAAAAGATCAAAGGATCTTCTTGAGATCCTTTTTTTCTGCGCGTAATC
TGCTGCTTGCAAACAAAAAAACCACCGCTACCAGCGGTGGTTTGTTTGCCGGATCAAGAGCTACCAACTC
TTTTTCCGAAGGTAACTGGCTTCAGCAGAGCGCAGATACCAAATACTGTCCTTCTAGTGTAGCCGTAGTT
AGGCCACCACTTCAAGAACTCTGTAGCACCGCCTACATACCTCGCTCTGCTAATCCTGTTACCAGTGGCT
GCTGCCAGTGGCGATAAGTCGTGTCTTACCGGGTTGGACTCAAGACGATAGTTACCGGATAAGGCGCAGC
GGTCGGGCTGAACGGGGGGTTCGTGCACACAGCCCAGCTTGGAGCGAACGACCTACACCGAACTGAGATA
CCTACAGCGTGAGCTATGAGAAAGCGCCACGCTTCCCGAAGGGAGAAAGGCGGACAGGTATCCGGTAAGC
GGCAGGGTCGGAACAGGAGAGCGCACGAGGGAGCTTCCAGGGGGAAACGCCTGGTATCTTTATAGTCCTG
TCGGGTTTCGCCACCTCTGACTTGAGCGTCGATTTTTGTGATGCTCGTCAGGGGGGCGGAGCCTATGGAA
AAACGCCAGCAACGCGGCCTTTTTACGGTTCCTGGCCTTTTGCTGGCCTTTTGCTCACATGTTCTTTCCT
GCGTTATCCCCTGATTCTGTGGATAACCGTATTACCGCCTTTGAGTGAGCTGATACCGCTCGCCGCAGCC
GAACGACCGAGCGCAGCGAGTCAGTGAGCGAGGAAGCGGAAGAGCGCCCAATACGCAAACCGCCTCTCCC
CGCGCGTTGGCCGATTCATTAATGCAGCTGGCACGACAGGTTTCCCGACTGGAAAGCGGGCAGTGAGCGC
AACGCAATTAATGTGAGTTAGCTCACTCATTAGGCACCCCAGGCTTTACACTTTATGCTTCCGGCTCGTA
TGTTGTGTGGAATTGTGAGCGGATAACAATTTCACACAGGAAACAGCTATGACCATGATTACGCCAAGCG
CGCAATTAACCCTCACTAAAGGGAACAAAAGCTGGAGCTGCAAGCTTAATGTAGTCTTATGCAATACTCT
TGTAGTCTTGCAACATGGTAACGATGAGTTAGCAACATGCCTTACAAGGAGAGAAAAAGCACCGTGCATG
CCGATTGGTGGAAGTAAGGTGGTACGATCGTGCCTTATTAGGAAGGCAACAGACGGGTCTGACATGGATT
GGACGAACCACTGAATTGCCGCATTGCAGAGATATTGTATTTAAGTGCCTAGCTCGATACAATAAACGGG
TCTCTCTGGTTAGACCAGATCTGAGCCTGGGAGCTCTCTGGCTAACTAGGGAACCCACTGCTTAAGCCTC
AATAAAGCTTGCCTTGAGTGCTTCAAGTAGTGTGTGCCCGTCTGTTGTGTGACTCTGGTAACTAGAGATC
CCTCAGACCCTTTTAGTCAGTGTGGAAAATCTCTAGCAGTGGCGCCCGAACAGGGACCTGAAAGCGAAAG
GGAAACCAGAGCTCTCTCGACGCAGGACTCGGCTTGCTGAAGCGCGCACGGCAAGAGGCGAGGGGCGGCG
ACTGGTGAGTACGCCAAAAATTTTGACTAGCGGAGGCTAGAAGGAGAGAGATGGGTGCGAGAGCGTCAGT
ATTAAGCGGGGGAGAATTAGATCGCGATGGGAAAAAATTCGGTTAAGGCCAGGGGGAAAGAAAAAATATA
AATTAAAACATATAGTATGGGCAAGCAGGGAGCTAGAACGATTCGCAGTTAATCCTGGCCTGTTAGAAAC
ATCAGAAGGCTGTAGACAAATACTGGGACAGCTACAACCATCCCTTCAGACAGGATCAGAAGAACTTAGA
TCATTATATAATACAGTAGCAACCCTCTATTGTGTGCATCAAAGGATAGAGATAAAAGACACCAAGGAAG
CTTTAGACAAGATAGAGGAAGAGCAAAACAAAAGTAAGACCACCGCACAGCAAGCGGCCGCTGATCTTCA
GACCTGGAGGAGGAGATATGAGGGACAATTGGAGAAGTGAATTATATAAATATAAAGTAGTAAAAATTGA
ACCATTAGGAGTAGCACCCACCAAGGCAAAGAGAAGAGTGGTGCAGAGAGAAAAAAGAGCAGTGGGAATA
GGAGCTTTGTTCCTTGGGTTCTTGGGAGCAGCAGGAAGCACTATGGGCGCAGCCTCAATGACGCTGACGG
TACAGGCCAGACAATTATTGTCTGGTATAGTGCAGCAGCAGAACAATTTGCTGAGGGCTATTGAGGCGCA
ACAGCATCTGTTGCAACTCACAGTCTGGGGCATCAAGCAGCTCCAGGCAAGAATCCTGGCTGTGGAAAGA
TACCTAAAGGATCAACAGCTCCTGGGGATTTGGGGTTGCTCTGGAAAACTCATTTGCACCACTGCTGTGC
CTTGGAATGCTAGTTGGAGTAATAAATCTCTGGAACAGATTGGAATCACACGACCTGGATGGAGTGGGAC
AGAGAAATTAACAATTACACAAGCTTAATACACTCCTTAATTGAAGAATCGCAAAACCAGCAAGAAAAGA
ATGAACAAGAATTATTGGAATTAGATAAATGGGCAAGTTTGTGGAATTGGTTTAACATAACAAATTGGCT
GTGGTATATAAAATTATTCATAATGATAGTAGGAGGCTTGGTAGGTTTAAGAATAGTTTTTGCTGTACTT
TCTATAGTGAATAGAGTTAGGCAGGGATATTCACCATTATCGTTTCAGACCCACCTCCCAACCCCGAGGG
GACCCGACAGGCCCGAAGGAATAGAAGAAGAAGGTGGAGAGAGAGACAGAGACAGATCCATTCGATTAGT
GAACGGATCTCGACGGTTAACTTTTAAAAGAAAAGGGGGGATTGGGGGGTACAGTGCAGGGGAAAGAATA
GTAGACATAATAGCAACAGACATACAAACTAAAGAATTACAAAAACAAATTACAAAAATTCAAAATTTTA
TCGATAAGCTTGGGAGTTCCGCGTTACATAACTTACGGTAAATGGCCCGCCTGGCTGACCGCCCAACGAC
CCCCGCCCATTGACGTCAATAATGACGTATGTTCCCATAGTAACGCCAATAGGGACTTTCCATTGACGTC
AATGGGTGGAGTATTTACGGTAAACTGCCCACTTGGCAGTACATCAAGTGTATCATATGCCAAGTACGCC
CCCTATTGACGTCAATGACGGTAAATGGCCCGCCTGGCATTATGCCCAGTACATGACCTTATGGGACTTT
CCTACTTGGCAGTACATCTACGTATTAGTCATCGCTATTACCATGGTGATGCGGTTTTGGCAGTACATCA
ATGGGCGTGGATAGCGGTTTGACTCACGGGGATTTCCAAGTCTCCACCCCATTGACGTCAATGGGAGTTT
GTTTTGGCACCAAAATCAACGGGACTTTCCAAAATGTCGTAACAACTCCGCCCCATTGACGCAAATGGGC
GGTAGGCGTGTACGGTGGGAGGTCTATATAAGCAGAGCTCGTTTAGTGAACCGTCAGATCGCCTGGAGAC
GCCATCCACGCTGTTTTGACCTCCATAGAAGACACCGACTCTAGAGATGGGCAAGCCCATCCCCAACCCC
CTGCTGGGCCTGGACAGCACCGACCCCATCGCTCTGCAGGCTGGTTACGACCTACTGGGTGACGGCAGAC
CTGAAACCCTGTGGCTGGGCATCGGCACTCTGCTGATGCTGATTGGAACCTTCTACTTTCTGGTCCGCGG
ATGGGGAGTCACCGATAAGGATGCCCGGGAATATTACGCTGTGACTATCCTGGTGTCCGGAATCGCATCC
GCCGCATATCTGTCTATGTTCTTTGGTATCGGGCTTACTGAGGTGTCCGTCGGGGGCGAAATGTTGGATA
TCTATTATGCCAGGTACGCCCAATGGCTGTTTACCACCCCACTTCTGCTGCTGCACCTGGCCCTTCTCGC
TAAGGTGGATCGGGTGACCATCGGCACCCTGGTGGGTGTGGACGCCCTGATGATCGTCACTGGCCTCATC
GGAGCCTTGAGCCACACGGCCATAGCCAGATACAGTTGGTGGTTGTTCTCTACAATTTGCATGATAGTGG
TGCTCTATGTTCTGGCTACATCCCTGCGATCTGCTGCAAAGGAGCGGGGCCCCGAGGTGGCATCTACCTT
TAACACCCTGACAGCTCTGGTCTTGGTGCTGTGGACCGCTTACCCTATCCTGTGGATCATAGGCACTGAG
GGCGCTGGCGTGGTGGGCCTGGGCATCGAAACTCTGCTGTTTATGGTGTTGGACGTGACTGCCAAGGTCG
GCTTTGGCTTTATCCTGTTGAGATCCCGGGCTATTCTGGGCGACACCGAGGCACCAGAACCCAGTGCCGG
TGCCGATGTCAGTGCCGCCGACCGACCGGTAGTAGCAGTGAGCAAGGCGGCCGCCAAGAGCAGGATCACC
AGCGAGGGCGAGTACATCCCCCTGGACCAGATCGACATCAACGTGATGGGTTCTCATCATCATCATCATC
ATGGTATGGCTAGCATGACTGGTGGACAGCAAATGGGTCGGGATCTGTACGACGATGACGATAAGGATCT
CGCCACCATGGTCGACTCATCACGTCGTAAGTGGAATAAGACAGGTCACGCAGTCAGAGCTATAGGTCGG
CTGAGCTCACTCGAGAACGTCTATATCAAGGCCGACAAGCAGAAGAACGGCATCAAGGCGAACTTCAAGA
TCCGCCACAACATCGAGGACGGCGGCGTGCAGCTCGCCTACCACTACCAGCAGAACACCCCCATCGGCGA
CGGCCCCGTGCTGCTGCCCGACAACCACTACCTGAGCGTGCAGTCCAAACTTTCGAAAGACCCCAACGAG
AAGCGCGATCACATGGTCCTGCTGGAGTTCGTGACCGCCGCCGGGATCACTCTCGGCATGGACGAGCTGT
ACAAGGGCGGTACCGGAGGGAGCATGGTGAGCAAGGGCGAGGAGCTGTTCACCGGGGTGGTGCCCATCCT
GGTCGAGCTGGACGGCGACGTAAACGGCCACAAGTTCAGCGTGTCCGGCGAGGGTGAGGGCGATGCCACC
TACGGCAAGCTGACCCTGAAGTTCATCTGCACCACCGGCAAGCTGCCCGTGCCCTGGCCCACCCTCGTGA
CCACCCTGACCTACGGCGTGCAGTGCTTCAGCCGCTACCCCGACCACATGAAGCAGCACGACTTCTTCAA
GTCCGCCATGCCCGAAGGCTACATCCAGGAGCGCACCATCTTCTTCAAGGACGACGGCAACTACAAGACC
CGCGCCGAGGTGAAGTTCGAGGGCGACACCCTGGTGAACCGCATCGAGCTGAAGGGCATCGACTTCAAGG
AGGACGGCAACATCCTGGGGCACAAGCTGGAGTACAACCTGCCGGACCAACTGACTGAAGAGCAGATCGC
AGAATTTAAAGAGGAATTCTCCCTATTTGACAAGGACGGGGATGGGACAATAACAACCAAGGAGCTGGGG
ACGGTGATGCGGTCTCTGGGGCAGAACCCCACAGAAGCAGAGCTGCAGGACATGATCAATGAAGTAGATG
CCGACGGTGACGGCACAATCGACTTCCCTGAGTTCCTGACAATGATGGCAAGAAAAATGAAATACAGGGA
CACGGAAGAAGAAATTAGAGAAGCGTTCGGTGTGTTTGATAAGGATGGCAATGGCTACATCAGTGCAGCA
GAGCTTCGCCACGTGATGACAAACCTTGGAGAGAAGTTAACAGATGAAGAGGTTGATGAAATGATCAGGG
AAGCAGACATCGATGGGGATGGTCAGGTAAACTACGAAGAGTTTGTACAAATGATGACAGCGAAGTACAA
GTTCTGCTACGAGAACGAGGTGTAATGACAATCAACCTCTGGATTACAAAATTTGTGAAAGATTGACTGG
TATTCTTAACTATGTTGCTCCTTTTACGCTATGTGGATACGCTGCTTTAATGCCTTTGTATCATGCTATT
GCTTCCCGTATGGCTTTCATTTTCTCCTCCTTGTATAAATCCTGGTTGCTGTCTCTTTATGAGGAGTTGT
GGCCCGTTGTCAGGCAACGTGGCGTGGTGTGCACTGTGTTTGCTGACGCAACCCCCACTGGTTGGGGCAT
TGCCACCACCTGTCAGCTCCTTTCCGGGACTTTCGCTTTCCCCCTCCCTATTGCCACGGCGGAACTCATC
GCCGCCTGCCTTGCCCGCTGCTGGACAGGGGCTCGGCTGTTGGGCACTGACAATTCCGTGGTGTTGTCGG
GGAAGCTGACGTCCTTTCCATGGCTGCTCGCCTGTGTTGCCACCTGGATTCTGCGCGGGACGTCCTTCTG
CTACGTCCCTTCGGCCCTCAATCCAGCGGACCTTCCTTCCCGCGGCCTGCTGCCGGCTCTGCGGCCTCTT
CCGCGTCTTCGCCTTCGCCCTCAGACGAGTCGGATCTCCCTTTGGGCCGCCTCCCCGCCTGGAATTCTAC
CGGGTAGGGGAGGCGCTTTTCCCAAGGCAGTCTGGAGCATGCGCTTTAGCAGCCCCGCTGGGCACTTGGC
GCTACACAAGTGGCCTCTGGCCTCGCACACATTCCACATCCACCGGTAGGCGCCAACCGGCTCCGTTCTT
TGGTGGCCCCTTCGCGCCACCTTCTACTCCTCCCCTAGTCAGGAAGTTCCCCCCCGCCCCGCAGCTCGCG
TCGTGCAGGACGTGACAAATGGAAGTAGCACGTCTCACTAGTCTCGTGCAGATGGACAGCACCGCTGAGC
AATGGAAGCGGGTAGGCCTTTGGGGCAGCGGCCAATAGCAGCTTTGCTCCTTCGCTTTCTGGGCTCAGAG
GCTGGGAAGGGGTGGGTCCGGGGGCGGGCTCAGGGGCGGGCTCAGGGGCGGGGCGGGCGCCCGAAGGTCC
TCCGGAGGCCCGGCATTCTGCACGCTTCAAAAGCGCACGTCTGCCGCGCTGTTCTCCTCTTCCTCATCTC
CGGGCCTTTCGACCTGCAGCCCAAGCTTACCATGACCGAGTACAAGCCCACGGTGCGCCTCGCCACCCGC
GACGACGTCCCCAGGGCCGTACGCACCCTCGCCGCCGCGTTCGCCGACTACCCCGCCACGCGCCACACCG
TCGATCCGGACCGCCACATCGAGCGGGTCACCGAGCTGCAAGAACTCTTCCTCACGCGCGTCGGGCTCGA
CATCGGCAAGGTGTGGGTCGCGGACGACGGCGCCGCGGTGGCGGTCTGGACCACGCCGGAGAGCGTCGAA
GCGGGGGCGGTGTTCGCCGAGATCGGCCCGCGCATGGCCGAGTTGAGCGGTTCCCGGCTGGCCGCGCAGC
AACAGATGGAAGGCCTCCTGGCGCCGCACCGGCCCAAGGAGCCCGCGTGGTTCCTGGCCACCGTCGGCGT
CTCGCCCGACCACCAGGGCAAGGGTCTGGGCAGCGCCGTCGTGCTCCCCGGAGTGGAGGCGGCCGAGCGC
GCCGGGGTGCCCGCCTTCCTGGAGACCTCCGCGCCCCGCAACCTCCCCTTCTACGAGCGGCTCGGCTTCA
CCGTCACCGCCGACGTCGAGGTGCCCGAAGGACCGCGCACCTGGTGCATGACCCGCAAGCCCGGTGCCTG
ACGCCCGCCCCACGACCCGCAGCGCCCGACCGAAAGGAGCGCACGACCCCATGCATCTCGAGGGCCCGGT
ACCTTTAAGACCAATGACTTACAAGGCAGCTGTAGATCTTAGCCACTTTTTAAAAGAAAAGGGGGGACTG
GAAGGGCTAGCTCACTCCCAACGAAGACAAGATCTGCTTTTTGCTTGTACTGGGTCTCTCTGGTTAGACC
AGATCTGAGCCTGGGAGCTCTCTGGCTGCCTAGGGAACCCACTGCTTAAGCCTCAATAAAGCTTGCCTTG
AGTGCTTCAAGTAGTGTGTGCCCGTCTGTTGTGTGACTCTGGTAACTAGAGATCCCTCAGACCCTTTTAG
TCAGTGTGGAAAATCTCTAGCAGTAGTAGTTCATGTCATCTTATTATTCAGTATTTATAACTTGCAAAGA
AATGAATATCAGAGAGTGAGAGGAACTTGTTTATTGCAGCTTATAATGGTTACAAATAAAGCAATAGCAT
CACAAATTTCACAAATAAAGCATTTTTTTCACTGCATTCTAGTTGTGGTTTGTCCAAACTCATCAATGTA
TCTTATCATGTCTGGCTCTAGCTATCCCGCCCCTAACTCCGCCCAGTTCCGCCCATTCTCCGCCCCATGG
CTGACTAATTTTTTTTATTTATGCAGAGGCCGAGGCCGCCTCGGCCTCTGAGCTATTCCAGAAGTAGTGA
GGAGGCTTTTTTGGAGGCCTAGGCTTTTGCGTCGAGACGTACCCAATTCGCCCTATAGTGAGTCGTATTA
CGCGCGCTCACTGGCCGTCGTTTTACAACGTCGTGACTGGGAAAACCCTGGCGTTACCCAACTTAATCGC
CTTGCAGCACATCCCCCTTTCGCCAGCTGGCGTAATAGCGAAGAGGCCCGCACCGATCGCCCTTCCCAAC
AGTTGCGCAGCCTGAATGGCGAATGGCGCG
[124 nt withheld, positions 9691-9814]
C
[91 nt withheld, positions 9816-9906]
A
[49 nt withheld, positions 9908-9956]
CCTTTGACGTTGGAGTCCACGTTCTTT
[37 nt withheld, positions 9984-10020]
ACCCTATCTCGGTCTATTCTTTTGATTTATAAGGGATTTTGCCGATTTCGGCCTATTGGTTAAAAAATGA
GCTGATTTAACAAAAATTTAACGCGAATTTTAACAAAATATTAACGTTTACAATTTCC
Features (pLannotate 1.2.2; 30 found; start..end, strand, type, name):
     27..131     +  promoter       AmpR promoter: bla
    132..992     +  CDS            AmpR: β-lactamase; bla; confers resistance to ampicillin, carbenicillin, and related antibiotics
   1163..1751    +  rep_origin     ori: high-copy-number ColE1/pMB1/pBR322/pUC origin of replication
   1934..2026    +  CDS            lacI (fragment): lac repressor; lacI; The lac repressor binds to the lac operator to inhibit transcription in E. coli. This inhibition can be relieved by adding lactose or isopropyl-β-D-thiogalactopyranoside (IPTG).
   2039..2060    +  protein_bind   CAP binding site: CAP binding activates transcription in the presence of cAMP. E. coli catabolite activator protein
   2075..2105    +  promoter       lac promoter: promoter for the E. coli lac operon
   2113..2129    +  protein_bind   lac operator: The lac repressor binds to the lac operator to inhibit transcription in E. coli. This inhibition can be relieved by adding lactose or isopropyl-β-D-thiogalactopyranoside (IPTG). lac repressor encoded by lacI
   2174..2192    +  promoter       T3 promoter: promoter for bacteriophage T3 RNA polymerase
   2220..2441    +  promoter       RSV promoter: Rous sarcoma virus enhancer/promoter
   2448..2628    +  LTR            5' LTR (truncated): truncated 5' long terminal repeat (LTR) from HIV-1
   2672..2797    +  misc_feature   HIV-1 Ψ: packaging signal of human immunodeficiency virus type 1
   2781..3144    +  CDS            HIV-1 gag (fragment): gag protein from human immunodeficiency virus 1; gag
   3239..3575    +  ncRNA          RRE: Accession: RF00036 - HIV Rev response element
   3611..4000    +  CDS            env (fragment): ENV_HV1H2 - Experimental evidence at protein level: Swiss-Prot protein existence level 1. [Transmembrane protein gp41]: Acts as a class I viral fusion protein. Under the current model, the protein has at least 3 conformational states: pre-fusion native state, pre-hairpin intermediate state, and post-fusion hairpin state. During fusion of viral and target intracellular membranes, the coiled coil regions (heptad repeats) assume a trimer-of-hairpins structure, positioning the fusion peptide in close proximity to the C-terminal region of the ectodomain. The formation of this structure appears to d
   4012..4129    +  misc_feature   cPPT/CTS: central polypurine tract and central termination sequence of HIV-1
   4152..4455    +  enhancer       CMV enhancer: human cytomegalovirus immediate early enhancer
   4456..4659    +  promoter       CMV promoter: human cytomegalovirus (CMV) immediate early promoter
   4782..5552    +  CDS            Arch: light-driven proton pump archaerhodopsin-3 from Halorubrum sodomense (Chow et al., 2010)
   5586..5645    +  CDS            KCNJ2 (fragment): KCNJ2_HUMAN - Also known as IRK1. Experimental evidence at protein level: Swiss-Prot protein existence level 1. Probably participates in establishing action potential waveform and excitability of neuronal and muscle tissues. Inward rectifier potassium channels are characterized by a greater tendency to allow potassium to flow into the cell rather than out of it. Their voltage dependence is regulated by the concentration of extracellular potassium; as external potassium is raised, the voltage range of the channel opening shifts to more positive voltages. The inward rectification is mainly due t
   5646..6996    +  CDS            GCaMP6f (fragment): improved fluorescent protein-based calcium sensor (Chen et al., 2013)
   7030..7618    +  misc_feature   WPRE: woodchuck hepatitis virus posttranscriptional regulatory element
   7632..8131    +  promoter       PGK promoter: mouse phosphoglycerate kinase 1 promoter
   8152..8751    +  CDS            PuroR: puromycin N-acetyltransferase; pac from Streptomyces alboniger; confers resistance to puromycin
   8819..8887    +  CDS            nef (fragment): NEF_HV1Z2 - Experimental evidence at protein level: Swiss-Prot protein existence level 1. Extracellular Nef protein targets CD4(+) T-lymphocytes for apoptosis by interacting with CXCR4 surface receptors. From Human immunodeficiency virus type 1 group M subtype D (isolate Z2/CDC-Z34) (HIV-1).
   8889..9122    +  LTR            3' LTR (ΔU3): self-inactivating 3' long terminal repeat (LTR) from HIV-1
   9194..9315    +  polyA_signal   SV40 poly(A) signal: SV40 polyadenylation signal
   9334..9469    +  rep_origin     SV40 ori: SV40 origin of replication
   9502..9520    -  promoter       T7 promoter: promoter for bacteriophage T7 RNA polymerase
   9528..9683    +  CDS            lacZα (fragment): LacZα fragment of β-galactosidase; lacZ fragment
   9691..10146   +  rep_origin     f1 ori (sequence partly withheld): f1 bacteriophage origin of replication; arrow indicates direction of (+) strand synthesis
