[The description below was written by a language model from this plasmid's Addgene catalogue record and pLannotate feature annotations shown in this document.]
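Description:
pJMK074: CMV QuasAr2-TS-GCaMP6f is a third-generation-style, self-inactivating HIV-1 lentiviral transfer plasmid built on the p156RRL-sinPPT-CMV-GFP-PRE backbone, intended for mammalian expression by transfection or viral transduction. In bacteria it is maintained through a high-copy ColE1/pUC-type origin with ampicillin resistance. An f1 origin, remnants of the lac/lacZα region, and T3 and T7 promoters are also carried over from the cloning backbone. The viral portion begins with an RSV promoter driving a truncated 5' LTR, so genomic RNA is made independently of Tat. It continues with the Ψ packaging signal, partial gag and env sequences, the Rev response element and the cPPT/CTS, and ends in a ΔU3 3' LTR followed by an SV40 poly(A) signal and SV40 origin.

The payload, called CaViar, is a roughly 2.3 kb synthetic fusion expressed from the CMV enhancer/promoter. It joins QuasAr2, a voltage indicator derived from archaerhodopsin-3 (annotated as Arch), to the calcium sensor GCaMP6f. The two are linked by the TS element, which the annotation identifies as a short fragment of the KCNJ2 (Kir2.1) potassium channel; such trafficking sequences are generally used to improve delivery of microbial rhodopsins to the plasma membrane. A WPRE downstream of the fusion enhances transcript stability and expression. It is followed by a separate PGK promoter–puromycin N-acetyltransferase cassette that allows selection of transduced cells.

Because both indicators are on one polypeptide, membrane voltage and intracellular calcium can be read out optically in the same cell. The associated work applied this to cardiotoxicity screening that combined optogenetic pacing with voltage and calcium imaging. The annotated sequence is 10,148 nt, slightly shorter than the catalogue's stated total size.
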