Addgene plasmid #72303: pJMK074: CMV QuasAr2-TS-GCaMP6f
Purpose: Combines a gCaMP-based calcium indicator and an Arch-based voltage indicator
Depositing lab: Adam Cohen. Depositing organization: Harvard University. Publication: Cardiotoxicity screening with simultaneous optogenetic pacing, voltage imaging and calcium imaging. Dempsey GT, Chaudhary KW, Atwater N, Nguyen C, Brown BS, McNeish JD, Cohen AE, Kralj JM. J Pharmacol Toxicol Methods. 2016 May 13. pii: S1056-8719(16)30044-2. doi: 10.1016/j.vascn.2016.05.003. PubMed 27184445.
Backbone
  Vector backbone: p156RRL-sinPPT-CMV-GFP-PRE/Nhe I
  Backbone manufacturer: Eric Campeau
  Backbone size w/o insert (bp): 7889
  Total vector size (bp): 10164
  Vector type: Mammalian Expression, Lentiviral
  Selectable markers: Puromycin
Growth in bacteria
  Bacterial resistance: Ampicillin, 100 μg/mL
  Growth temperature: 37°C
  Growth strain: NEB Stable
  Copy number: High Copy
Gene/Insert
  Gene/Insert name: CaViar (alt name: QuasAr2 + GCaMP6f)
  Species: Synthetic
  Insert size (bp): 2259
  Promoter: CMV
  Tag / fusion protein: TS (C terminal on insert)
  Cloning method: Gibson Cloning
  Sequencing primers: 5′ CMV-forward; 3′ WPRE-Reverse
Terms and licenses: Academic/Nonprofit Terms; Industry Terms: Not Available to Industry
How to cite: pJMK074: CMV QuasAr2-TS-GCaMP6f was a gift from Adam Cohen (Addgene plasmid # 72303 ; http://n2t.net/addgene:72303 ; RRID:Addgene_72303)
