>Addgene plasmid #72303 | pJMK074: CMV QuasAr2-TS-GCaMP6f | addgene partial sequence | sequence record 134140 | CMV-F 5'-CGCAAATGGGCGGTAGGCGTG-3'
ACCGTCAGATCGCCTGGAGACGCCATCCACGCTGTTTTGACCTCCATAGAAGACACCGACTCTAGAGATG
GGCAAGCCCATCCCCAACCCCCTGCTGGGCCTGGACAGCACCGACCCCATCGCTCTGCAGGCTGGTTACG
ACCTACTGGGTGACGGCAGACCTGAAACCCTGTGGCTGGGCATCGGCACTCTGCTGATGCTGATTGGAAC
CTTCTACTTTCTGGTCCGCGGATGGGGAGTCACCGATAAGGATGCCCGGGAATATTACGCTGTGACTATC
CTGGTGTCCGGAATCGCATCCGCCGCATATCTGTCTATGTTCTTTGGTATCGGGCTTACTGAGGTGTCCG
TCGGGGGCGAAATGTTGGATATCTATTATGCCAGGTACGCCCAATGGCTGTTTACCACCCCACTTCTGCT
GCTGCACCTGGCCCTTCTCGCTAAGGTGGATCGGGTGACCATCGGCACCCTGGTGGGTGTGGACGCCCTG
ATGATCGTCACTGGCCTCATCGGAGCCTTGAGCCACACGGCCATAGCCAGATACAGTTGGTGGTTGTTCT
CTACAATTTGCATGATAGTGGTGCTCTATGTTCTGGCTACATCCCTGCGATCTGCTGCAAAGGAGCGGGG
CCCCGAGGTGGCATCTACCTTTAACACCCTGACAGCTCTGGTCTTGGTGCTGTGGACCGCTTACCCTATC
CTGTGGATCATAGGCACTGAGGGCGCTGGCGTGGTGGGCCTGGGCATCGAAACTCTGCTGTTTATGGTGT
TGGACGTGACTGCCAAGGTCGGCTTTGGCTTTATCCTGTTGAGATCCCGGGCTATTCTGGGCGACACCGA
GGCACCAGA
