>Addgene plasmid #72303 | pJMK074: CMV QuasAr2-TS-GCaMP6f | addgene partial sequence | sequence record 134146 | WPRE-R 5'-CATAGCGTAAAAGGAGCAACA-3'
ATTTTGTAATCCAGAGGTTGATTGTCATTACACCTCGTTCTCGTAGCAGAACTTGTACTTCGCTGTCATC
ATTTGTACAAACTCTTCGTAGTTTACCTGACCATCCCCATCGATGTCTGCTTCCCTGATCATTTCATCAA
CCTCTTCATCTGTTAACTTCTCTCCAAGGTTTGTCATCACGTGGCGAAGCTCTGCTGCACTGATGTAGCC
ATTGCCATCCTTATCAAACACACCGAACGCTTCTCTAATTTCTTCTTCCGTGTCCCTGTATTTCATTTTT
CTTGCCATCATTGTCAGGAACTCAGGGAAGTCGATTGTGCCGTCACCGTCGGCATCTACTTCATTGATCA
TGTCCTGCAGCTCTGCTTCTGTGGGGTTCTGCCCCAGAGACCGCATCACCGTCCCCAGCTCCTTGGTTGT
TATTGTCCCATCCCCGTCCTTGTCAAATAGGGAGAATTCCTCTTTAAATTCTGCGATCTGCTCTTCAGTC
AGTTGGTCCGGCAGGTTGTACTCCAGCTTGTGCCCCAGGATGTTGCCGTCCTCCTTGAAGTCGATGCCCT
TCAGCTCGATGCGGTTCACCAGGGTGTCGCCCTCGAACTTCACCTCGGCGCGGGTCTTGTAGTTGCCGTC
GTCCTTGAAGAAGATGGTGCGCTCCTGGATGTAGCCTTCGGGCATGGCGGACTTGAAGAAGTCGTGCTGC
TTCATGTGGTCGGGGTAGCGGCTGAAGCACTGCACGCCGTAGGTCAGGGTGGTCACGAGGGTGGGCCAGG
GCACGGGCAGCTTGCCGGTGGTGCAGATGA
